Addgene plasmid #78832: pBabe-puro-RIPK3 2KR(89,501)
Purpose: retroviral expression of RIPK3 2KR(89,501)
Depositing lab: Jaewhan Song. Depositing organization: Yonsei University. Publication: CHIP controls necroptosis through ubiquitylation- and lysosome-dependent degradation of RIPK3. Seo J, Lee EW, Sung H, Seong D, Dondelinger Y, Shin J, Jeong M, Lee HK, Kim JH, Han SY, Lee C, Seong JK, Vandenabeele P, Song J. Nat Cell Biol. 2016 Mar;18(3):291-302. doi: 10.1038/ncb3314. Epub 2016 Feb 22. PubMed 26900751.
Backbone
  Vector backbone: pBabe-puro
  Vector type: Mammalian Expression, Retroviral
  Selectable markers: Puromycin
Growth in bacteria
  Bacterial resistance: Ampicillin, 100 μg/mL
  Growth temperature: 37°C
  Growth strain: NEB Stable
  Copy number: High Copy
Gene/Insert
  Gene/Insert name: RIPK3
  Species: H. sapiens (human)
  Mutation: K89R, K501R
  Entrez Gene: RIPK3 (a.k.a. RIP3)
  Promoter: 5'LTR
  Cloning method: Restriction Enzyme; 5′ cloning site unknown (unknown if destroyed); 3′ cloning site unknown (unknown if destroyed)
  Sequencing primers: 5′ pBABE 5'; 3′ pBABE 3'
Terms and licenses: Academic/Nonprofit Terms; Industry Terms: Not Available to Industry
How to cite: pBabe-puro-RIPK3 2KR(89,501) was a gift from Jaewhan Song (Addgene plasmid # 78832 ; http://n2t.net/addgene:78832 ; RRID:Addgene_78832)
