[The description below was written by a language model from this plasmid's Addgene catalogue record.]
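Description:
pBabe-puro-RIPK3 2KR(89,501) is a retroviral mammalian expression plasmid built on the pBabe-puro backbone, carrying human RIPK3 (also known as RIP3) with two lysine-to-arginine substitutions, K89R and K501R. In bacteria it is maintained as a high-copy plasmid under ampicillin selection. As a pBabe-type vector, it is designed to be introduced into a packaging cell line, where the region between the long terminal repeats is transcribed and packaged into retroviral particles. These particles then deliver and stably integrate the cassette into dividing target cells. Transduced mammalian cells are selected with puromycin.

The record names the 5' LTR as the promoter driving the RIPK3 insert, so the viral LTR serves both as the source of the packaged genomic transcript and as the transcriptional control for the gene of interest. No epitope tag or reporter is recorded. The insert was introduced by restriction cloning, but the sites used are not stated, and no feature table is available to confirm the detailed layout of the backbone elements.

RIPK3 is a kinase central to necroptosis, and the associated publication concerns control of necroptosis through CHIP-mediated ubiquitylation and lysosome-dependent degradation of RIPK3. Replacing lysines with arginines removes potential ubiquitin acceptor residues while preserving positive charge, so this double mutant is most plausibly used to test how positions 89 and 501 contribute to RIPK3 ubiquitylation, stability and necroptotic signalling, in comparison with wild-type RIPK3. The record itself states the purpose only as retroviral expression of the mutant.
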