>Addgene plasmid #78832 | pBabe-puro-RIPK3 2KR(89,501) | addgene partial sequence | sequence record 149310 | pBABE3 5'-ACCCTAACTGACACACATTCC-3'
ACCCTGTGGCCTGCTCCAGGCTTCAGGATCTCGAGGGCCTTCTTGCGAACCTACTGGTGGGGGGTGCTGC
AAGCCCCTCCCCTTGCCCGAAGGTGCCAAGCCCCATGTGGGCAAGGCAGTTGTCTGTTGCATAGTCAAGT
AGTTGTTGTCTCCAACTTGCACCCCAGAGCAGTTGTATATGTTAACGAGCGGTCGCCCTGTTACTGGATT
TGGCTCCGGGGTCCTGCAGGACCAGTTCATGCCTTGTCTCTCAGCCCCCTGATTCCCTCGGGGTCCAGGA
CTTGGTGTTCCAGTTGAGGTAGGGCTGGGCATCTGGTTTCTGAAAGTTGAGGTCTCTGGAGTCTGGGGAG
GTTGGGCCATCGAATCTGAAGATGTGCCTGCTGTCCAGGCTTGTGGAACCTGCTCCTCTTGTGCCCTGCT
CCTCTTGGTAAGGCTCGGGCATTTTTTAGGAACAGAGCTGGGAGGCTCCTCTAGATTCAGTTTGTTTAGC
CACTCAGAAACCATGACATCATTACGAGAGTGCTGGTTTTCTATGGTTCTCCTAAAGCCATCCATTTCTG
TCCCTCCTTGGCCTGACTCTGGGATAGAAAATCTCCTATTGCTGCTCCTGAGCTGAGACAGGAAATCCTT
TACCGTGGAGACAGCAGCATTCATATTGTTCTCCACCATCTGGAAGACTTCATCAGTTTTTGGTAGGCAT
TCCTGGAAGGAGGGTCTGTCCTTGGGCTCACTGCTCCAGCAGAGCTGCATTAGCTCCTTCAGTCCTTCTA
AGCCGGGA
