>Addgene plasmid #78832 | pBabe-puro-RIPK3 2KR(89,501) | addgene partial sequence | sequence record 149311 | pBABE5 5'-CTTTATCCAGCCCTCAC-3'
TGTGGTGGTACGTAGGAATTCATGTCGTGCGTCAAGTTATGGCCCAGCGGTGCCCCCGCCCCCTTGGTGT
CCATCGAGGAACTGGAGAACCAGGAGCTCGTCGGCAAAGGCGGGTTCGGCACAGTGTTCCGGGCGCAACA
TAGGAAGTGGGGCTACGATGTGGCGGTCAAGATCGTAAACTCGAAGGCGATATCCAGGGAGGTCAAGGCC
ATGGCAAGTCTGGATAACGAGTTTGTGCTGCGCCTAGAAGGGGTTATCGAGAAGGTGAACTGGGACCAAG
ATCCCCGGCCGGCTCTGGTGACTAAATTCATGGAGAACGGCTCCTTGTCGGGGCTGCTGCAGTCCCAGTG
CCCTCGGCCCTGGCCGCTCCTTTGCCGCCTGCTGAAAGAAGTGGTGCTTGGGATGTTTTACCTGCACGAC
CAGAACCCGGTGCTCCTGCACCGGGACCTCAAGCCATCCAACGTCCTGCTGGACCCAGAGCTGCACGTCA
AGCTGGCAGATTTTGGCCTGTCCACATTTCAGGGAGGCTCACAGTCAGGGACAGGGTCCGGGGAGCCAGG
GGGCACCCTGGGCTACTTGGCCCCAGAACTGTTTGTTAACGTAAACCGGAAGGCCTCCACAGCCAGTGAC
GTCTACAGCTTCGGGATCCTAATGTGGGCAGTGCTTGCTGGAAGAGAAGTTGAGTTGCCAACCGAACCAT
CACTCGTGTACGAAGCAGTGTGCAACAGGCAGAACCGGCCTTCATTGGCTGAGCTGCCCCAAGCCGGGCC
TGAGACTCCCGGCTTAGAAGGACTGAAGGAGCTAATGCAGCTCTGCTGGAGCAGTGAGCCCAAGGACAGA
CCCTCCTTCCAGGAATGCCTACCAAAAACTGATGAAGTCTTCCAGATGGTGGAGAACAATATGAATGCTG
CTGTCTCCACGGTAAAGGATTTCCTGTCTCAGCTC
